Addgene plasmid #83232: pGEN25-Ub Hs
Purpose: pHis-par2-Ub Hs
Depositing lab: Gali Prag. Depositing organization: Tel Aviv University. Publication: A bacterial genetic selection system for ubiquitylation cascade discovery. Levin-Kravets O, Tanner N, Shohat N, Attali I, Keren-Kaplan T, Shusterman A, Artzi S, Varvak A, Reshef Y, Shi X, Zucker O, Baram T, Katina C, Pilzer I, Ben-Aroya S, Prag G. Nat Methods. 2016 Nov;13(11):945-952. doi: 10.1038/nmeth.4003. Epub 2016 Oct 3. PubMed 27694912.
Backbone
  Vector backbone: pHIS parallele 2
  Backbone size w/o insert (bp): 5289
  Total vector size (bp): 5780
  Modifications to backbone: The pND-Ub vector is based on a modified pZE21 vector, contacting the pLtetO-1. cDNAs were amplified by polymerase chain reaction (PCR), digested and sub-cloned into the vectors. The mouse cDNA of the nDHFR fragment (residues 1-108) was PCR-amplified and sub-cloned between the KpnI and PacI sites (the PacI site was inserted into the vector by PCR) into the pZE21 vector. Then a flexible linker (Figure 4) was constructed a using two-step PCR method and digested with PacI and NotI (the NotI site was inserted into the vector by PCR) and cloned into the vector downstream to the pLtetO1-nDHFR. Ubiquitylation apparatus cassettes containing a His6-Ub-E2-E1 were PCR-amplified from pGEN plasmids expressing different E2s or Ub mutants (Keren-Kaplan et al, 2011) and sub-cloned as fusion to the C-terminus of the nDHFR-linker1 into the NotI and AvrII endonuclease recognition sites.
  Vector type: Bacterial Expression
Growth in bacteria
  Bacterial resistance: Kanamycin, 50 μg/mL
  Growth temperature: 37°C
  Growth strain: DH5alpha
  Copy number: High Copy
Gene/Insert
  Gene/Insert name: Ubiqutin (alt name: Ubq)
  Species: H. sapiens (human)
  Insert size (bp): 231
  Entrez Gene: UBC (a.k.a. HMG20)
  Tag / fusion protein: His (N terminal on insert)
Terms and licenses: Academic/Nonprofit Terms; Industry Terms: Not Available to Industry
How to cite: pGEN25-Ub Hs was a gift from Gali Prag (Addgene plasmid # 83232 ; http://n2t.net/addgene:83232 ; RRID:Addgene_83232)
