[The description below was written by a language model from this plasmid's Addgene catalogue record and pLannotate feature annotations shown in this document.]
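Description:
pGEN25-Ub Hs is a bacterial expression plasmid that produces human ubiquitin with an N-terminal histidine tag, built on the pHis-parallel 2 backbone, a pET-style T7 vector. The annotated sequence shows a ColE1/pBR322-type origin with the bom region and rop gene, an f1 phage origin, and a lacI repressor gene with its own promoter flanked by remnants of a tetracycline resistance gene.

The records disagree on some points. The catalogue lists kanamycin as the selection marker, but the only intact resistance gene in the feature table is AmpR (β-lactamase) with its promoter. The catalogue describes the plasmid as high copy, whereas rop normally moderates copy number. The "modifications to backbone" text describes a pZE21/pLtetO-1 vector carrying an nDHFR fragment, a linker and a His6-Ub-E2-E1 cassette. None of these elements appear in the annotated sequence, so that text seems to refer to related constructs from the same study. The stated total size also differs slightly from the length of the sequence record.

The expression cassette consists of a T7 promoter with an adjacent lac operator, the T7 gene 10 ribosome binding site, a His tag, a TEV protease cleavage site and a ubiquitin coding sequence of about 230 bp. The annotation tool matched this sequence to a non-human ubiquitin entry, which is consistent with ubiquitin's high conservation. Vector-derived fragments, including a further His-tag fragment, lie downstream, and the cassette ends at the T7 terminator. This layout allows IPTG-inducible expression in T7 polymerase-bearing E. coli, affinity purification through the His tag, and removal of the tag with TEV protease. The associated publication describes a bacterial genetic selection system for discovering ubiquitylation cascades, in which this plasmid presumably supplies ubiquitin, although the record does not state its exact role.
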