Features (pLannotate 1.2.2; 21 found; start..end, strand, type, name):
     12..467     +  rep_origin     f1 ori (sequence partly withheld): f1 bacteriophage origin of replication; arrow indicates direction of (+) strand synthesis
    494..598     +  promoter       AmpR promoter: bla
    599..1459    +  CDS            AmpR: β-lactamase; bla; confers resistance to ampicillin, carbenicillin, and related antibiotics
   1630..2218    +  rep_origin     ori: high-copy-number ColE1/pMB1/pBR322/pUC origin of replication
   2404..2546    -  misc_feature   bom: basis of mobility region from pBR322
   2648..2839    -  CDS            rop: Rop protein, which maintains plasmids at low copy number; rop
   2856..3236    +  CDS            YPB1_ECOLX: Protein predicted: Swiss-Prot protein existence level 4. From Escherichia coli.
   3308..3599    -  CDS            TcR (fragment): tetracycline efflux protein; tet; confers resistance to tetracycline
   3614..3635    -  protein_bind   CAP binding site: CAP binding activates transcription in the presence of cAMP. E. coli catabolite activator protein
   3648..4730    -  CDS            lacI: lac repressor; lacI; The lac repressor binds to the lac operator to inhibit transcription in E. coli. This inhibition can be relieved by adding lactose or isopropyl-β-D-thiogalactopyranoside (IPTG).
   4731..4808    -  promoter       lacI promoter: lacI
   4816..5095    -  CDS            TcR (fragment): tetracycline efflux protein; tet; confers resistance to tetracycline
   5117..5135    +  promoter       T7 promoter: promoter for bacteriophage T7 RNA polymerase
   5136..5160    +  protein_bind   lac operator: The lac repressor binds to the lac operator to inhibit transcription in E. coli. This inhibition can be relieved by adding lactose or isopropyl-β-D-thiogalactopyranoside (IPTG). lac repressor encoded by lacI
   5175..5197    +  RBS            RBS: efficient ribosome binding site from bacteriophage T7 gene 10 (Olins and Rangwala, 1989)
   5215..5234    +  CDS            8xHis (fragment): 8xHis affinity tag
   5256..5276    +  CDS            TEV site: tobacco etch virus (TEV) protease recognition and cleavage site
   5289..5516    +  CDS            UBIQ_CERCA: Experimental evidence at protein level: Swiss-Prot protein existence level 1. Ubiquitin exists either covalently attached to another protein, or free (unanchored). When covalently bound, it is conjugated to target proteins via an isopeptide bond either as a monomer (monoubiquitin), a polymer linked via different Lys residues of the ubiquitin (polyubiquitin chains) or a linear polymer linked via the initiator Met of the ubiquitin (linear polyubiquitin chains). Polyubiquitin chains, when attached to a target protein, have different functions depending on the Lys residue of the ubiquitin that is
   5591..5608    +  CDS            9xHis (fragment): 9xHis affinity tag
   5618..5667    +  CDS            SET1 (fragment): solubility-enhancement tag derived from T7 phage gene 10B
   5675..5722    +  terminator     T7 terminator: transcription terminator for bacteriophage T7 RNA polymerase
>Addgene plasmid #83232 | pGEN25-Ub Hs | depositor full sequence | sequence record 164016 | pGEN25-Ub Hs sequence 5747 bps
TGGCGAATGGG
[124 nt withheld, positions 12-135]
C
[91 nt withheld, positions 137-227]
A
[49 nt withheld, positions 229-277]
CCTTTGACGTTGGAGTCCACGTTCTTT
[37 nt withheld, positions 305-341]
ACCCTATCTCGGTCTATTCTTTTGATTTATAAGGGATTTTGCCGATTTCGGCCTATTGGTTAAAAAATGA
GCTGATTTAACAAAAATTTAACGCGAATTTTAACAAAATATTAACGTTTACAATTTCAGGTGGCACTTTT
CGGGGAAATGTGCGCGGAACCCCTATTTGTTTATTTTTCTAAATACATTCAAATATGTATCCGCTCATGA
GACAATAACCCTGATAAATGCTTCAATAATATTGAAAAAGGAAGAGTATGAGTATTCAACATTTCCGTGT
CGCCCTTATTCCCTTTTTTGCGGCATTTTGCCTTCCTGTTTTTGCTCACCCAGAAACGCTGGTGAAAGTA
AAAGATGCTGAAGATCAGTTGGGTGCACGAGTGGGTTACATCGAACTGGATCTCAACAGCGGTAAGATCC
TTGAGAGTTTTCGCCCCGAAGAACGTTTTCCAATGATGAGCACTTTTAAAGTTCTGCTATGTGGCGCGGT
ATTATCCCGTATTGACGCCGGGCAAGAGCAACTCGGTCGCCGCATACACTATTCTCAGAATGACTTGGTT
GAGTACTCACCAGTCACAGAAAAGCATCTTACGGATGGCATGACAGTAAGAGAATTATGCAGTGCTGCCA
TAACCATGAGTGATAACACTGCGGCCAACTTACTTCTGACAACGATCGGAGGACCGAAGGAGCTAACCGC
TTTTTTGCACAACATGGGGGATCATGTAACTCGCCTTGATCGTTGGGAACCGGAGCTGAATGAAGCCATA
CCAAACGACGAGCGTGACACCACGATGCCTGCAGCAATGGCAACAACGTTGCGCAAACTATTAACTGGCG
AACTACTTACTCTAGCTTCCCGGCAACAATTAATAGACTGGATGGAGGCGGATAAAGTTGCAGGACCACT
TCTGCGCTCGGCCCTTCCGGCTGGCTGGTTTATTGCTGATAAATCTGGAGCCGGTGAGCGTGGGTCTCGC
GGTATCATTGCAGCACTGGGGCCAGATGGTAAGCCCTCCCGTATCGTAGTTATCTACACGACGGGGAGTC
AGGCAACTATGGATGAACGAAATAGACAGATCGCTGAGATAGGTGCCTCACTGATTAAGCATTGGTAACT
GTCAGACCAAGTTTACTCATATATACTTTAGATTGATTTAAAACTTCATTTTTAATTTAAAAGGATCTAG
GTGAAGATCCTTTTTGATAATCTCATGACCAAAATCCCTTAACGTGAGTTTTCGTTCCACTGAGCGTCAG
ACCCCGTAGAAAAGATCAAAGGATCTTCTTGAGATCCTTTTTTTCTGCGCGTAATCTGCTGCTTGCAAAC
AAAAAAACCACCGCTACCAGCGGTGGTTTGTTTGCCGGATCAAGAGCTACCAACTCTTTTTCCGAAGGTA
ACTGGCTTCAGCAGAGCGCAGATACCAAATACTGTCCTTCTAGTGTAGCCGTAGTTAGGCCACCACTTCA
AGAACTCTGTAGCACCGCCTACATACCTCGCTCTGCTAATCCTGTTACCAGTGGCTGCTGCCAGTGGCGA
TAAGTCGTGTCTTACCGGGTTGGACTCAAGACGATAGTTACCGGATAAGGCGCAGCGGTCGGGCTGAACG
GGGGGTTCGTGCACACAGCCCAGCTTGGAGCGAACGACCTACACCGAACTGAGATACCTACAGCGTGAGC
TATGAGAAAGCGCCACGCTTCCCGAAGGGAGAAAGGCGGACAGGTATCCGGTAAGCGGCAGGGTCGGAAC
AGGAGAGCGCACGAGGGAGCTTCCAGGGGGAAACGCCTGGTATCTTTATAGTCCTGTCGGGTTTCGCCAC
CTCTGACTTGAGCGTCGATTTTTGTGATGCTCGTCAGGGGGGCGGAGCCTATGGAAAAACGCCAGCAACG
CGGCCTTTTTACGGTTCCTGGCCTTTTGCTGGCCTTTTGCTCACATGTTCTTTCCTGCGTTATCCCCTGA
TTCTGTGGATAACCGTATTACCGCCTTTGAGTGAGCTGATACCGCTCGCCGCAGCCGAACGACCGAGCGC
AGCGAGTCAGTGAGCGAGGAAGCGGAAGAGCGCCTGATGCGGTATTTTCTCCTTACGCATCTGTGCGGTA
TTTCACACCGCATATATGGTGCACTCTCAGTACAATCTGCTCTGATGCCGCATAGTTAAGCCAGTATACA
CTCCGCTATCGCTACGTGACTGGGTCATGGCTGCGCCCCGACACCCGCCAACACCCGCTGACGCGCCCTG
ACGGGCTTGTCTGCTCCCGGCATCCGCTTACAGACAAGCTGTGACCGTCTCCGGGAGCTGCATGTGTCAG
AGGTTTTCACCGTCATCACCGAAACGCGCGAGGCAGCTGCGGTAAAGCTCATCAGCGTGGTCGTGAAGCG
ATTCACAGATGTCTGCCTGTTCATCCGCGTCCAGCTCGTTGAGTTTCTCCAGAAGCGTTAATGTCTGGCT
TCTGATAAAGCGGGCCATGTTAAGGGCGGTTTTTTCCTGTTTGGTCACTGATGCCTCCGTGTAAGGGGGA
TTTCTGTTCATGGGGGTAATGATACCGATGAAACGAGAGAGGATGCTCACGATACGGGTTACTGATGATG
AACATGCCCGGTTACTGGAACGTTGTGAGGGTAAACAACTGGCGGTATGGATGCGGCGGGACCAGAGAAA
AATCACTCAGGGTCAATGCCAGCGCTTCGTTAATACAGATGTAGGTGTTCCACAGGGTAGCCAGCAGCAT
CCTGCGATGCAGATCCGGAACATAATGGTGCAGGGCGCTGACTTCCGCGTTTCCAGACTTTACGAAACAC
GGAAACCGAAGACCATTCATGTTGTTGCTCAGGTCGCAGACGTTTTGCAGCAGCAGTCGCTTCACGTTCG
CTCGCGTATCGGTGATTCATTCTGCTAACCAGTAAGGCAACCCCGCCAGCCTAGCCGGGTCCTCAACGAC
AGGAGCACGATCATGCGCACCCGTGGGGCCGCCATGCCGGCGATAATGGCCTGCTTCTCGCCGAAACGTT
TGGTGGCGGGACCAGTGACGAAGGCTTGAGCGAGGGCGTGCAAGATTCCGAATACCGCAAGCGACAGGCC
GATCATCGTCGCGCTCCAGCGAAAGCGGTCCTCGCCGAAAATGACCCAGAGCGCTGCCGGCACCTGTCCT
ACGAGTTGCATGATAAAGAAGACAGTCATAAGTGCGGCGACGATAGTCATGCCCCGCGCCCACCGGAAGG
AGCTGACTGGGTTGAAGGCTCTCAAGGGCATCGGTCGAGATCCCGGTGCCTAATGAGTGAGCTAACTTAC
ATTAATTGCGTTGCGCTCACTGCCCGCTTTCCAGTCGGGAAACCTGTCGTGCCAGCTGCATTAATGAATC
GGCCAACGCGCGGGGAGAGGCGGTTTGCGTATTGGGCGCCAGGGTGGTTTTTCTTTTCACCAGTGAGACG
GGCAACAGCTGATTGCCCTTCACCGCCTGGCCCTGAGAGAGTTGCAGCAAGCGGTCCACGCTGGTTTGCC
CCAGCAGGCGAAAATCCTGTTTGATGGTGGTTAACGGCGGGATATAACATGAGCTGTCTTCGGTATCGTC
GTATCCCACTACCGAGATATCCGCACCAACGCGCAGCCCGGACTCGGTAATGGCGCGCATTGCGCCCAGC
GCCATCTGATCGTTGGCAACCAGCATCGCAGTGGGAACGATGCCCTCATTCAGCATTTGCATGGTTTGTT
GAAAACCGGACATGGCACTCCAGTCGCCTTCCCGTTCCGCTATCGGCTGAATTTGATTGCGAGTGAGATA
TTTATGCCAGCCAGCCAGACGCAGACGCGCCGAGACAGAACTTAATGGGCCCGCTAACAGCGCGATTTGC
TGGTGACCCAATGCGACCAGATGCTCCACGCCCAGTCGCGTACCGTCTTCATGGGAGAAAATAATACTGT
TGATGGGTGTCTGGTCAGAGACATCAAGAAATAACGCCGGAACATTAGTGCAGGCAGCTTCCACAGCAAT
GGCATCCTGGTCATCCAGCGGATAGTTAATGATCAGCCCACTGACGCGTTGCGCGAGAAGATTGTGCACC
GCCGCTTTACAGGCTTCGACGCCGCTTCGTTCTACCATCGACACCACCACGCTGGCACCCAGTTGATCGG
CGCGAGATTTAATCGCCGCGACAATTTGCGACGGCGCGTGCAGGGCCAGACTGGAGGTGGCAACGCCAAT
CAGCAACGACTGTTTGCCCGCCAGTTGTTGTGCCACGCGGTTGGGAATGTAATTCAGCTCCGCCATCGCC
GCTTCCACTTTTTCCCGCGTTTTCGCAGAAACGTGGCTGGCCTGGTTCACCACGCGGGAAACGGTCTGAT
AAGAGACACCGGCATACTCTGCGACATCGTATAACGTTACTGGTTTCACATTCACCACCCTGAATTGACT
CTCTTCCGGGCGCTATCATGCCATACCGCGAAAGGTTTTGCGCCATTCGATGGTGTCCGGGATCTCGACG
CTCTCCCTTATGCGACTCCTGCATTAGGAAGCAGCCCAGTAGTAGGTTGAGGCCGTTGAGCACCGCCGCC
GCAAGGAATGGTGCATGCAAGGAGATGGCGCCCAACAGTCCCCCGGCCACGGGGCCTGCCACCATACCCA
CGCCGAAACAAGCGCTCATGAGCCCGAAGTGGCGAGCCCGATCTTCCCCATCGGTGATGTCGGCGATATA
GGCGCCAGCAACCGCACCTGTGGCGCCGGTGATGCCGGCCACGATGCGTCCGGCGTAGAGGATCGAGATC
TCGATCCCGCGAAATTAATACGACTCACTATAGGGGAATTGTGAGCGGATAACAATTCCCCTCTAGAAAT
AATTTTGTTTAACTTTAAGAAGGAGATATACATATGTCGTACTACCATCACCATCACCATCACGATTACG
ATATCCCAACGACCGAAAACCTGTATTTTCAGGGCGCCATGGGATCCATGCAGATCTTCGTGAAGACTCT
GACTGGTAAGACCATCACCCTCGAGGTGGAGCCCAGTGACACCATCGAGAATGTCAAGGCAAAGATCCAA
GATAAGGAAGGCATTCCTCCTGATCAGCAGAGGTTGATCTTTGCCGGAAAACAGCTGGAAGATGGTCGTA
CCCTGTCTGACTACAACATCCAGAAAGAGTCCACCTTGCACCTGGTACTCCGTCTCAGAGGTGGGTGAGA
ATTCAAAGGCCTACGTCGACGAGCTCACTAGTCGCGGCCGCTTTCGAATCTAGAGCCTGCAGTCTCGAGC
ACCACCACCACCACCACTGAGATCCGGCTGCTAACAAAGCCCGAAAGGAAGCTGAGTTGGCTGCTGCCAC
CGCTGAGCAATAACTAGCATAACCCCTTGGGGCCTCTAAACGGGTCTTGAGGGGTTTTTTGCTGAAAGGA
GGAACTATATCCGGAT
