>Addgene plasmid #83232 | pGEN25-Ub Hs | addgene partial sequence | sequence record 164012 | T7term 5'-GCTAGTTATTGCTCAGCGG-3'
CTTTCGGGCTTTGTTAGCAGCCGGATCTCAGTGGTGGTGGTGGTGGTGCTCGAGACTGCAGGCTCTAGAT
TCGAAAGCGGCCGCGACTAGTGAGCTCGTCGACGTAGGCCTTTGAATTCTCACCCACCTCTGAGACGGAG
TACCAGGTGCAAGGTGGACTCTTTCTGGATGTTGTAGTCAGACAGGGTACGACCATCTTCCAGCTGTTTT
CCGGCAAAGATCAACCTCTGCTGATCAGGAGGAATGCCTTCCTTATCTTGGATCTTTGCCTTGACATTCT
CGATGGTGTCACTGGGCTCCACCTCGAGGGTGATGGTCTTACCAGTCAGAGTCTTCACGAAGATCTGCAT
GGATCCCATGGCGCCCTGAAAATACAGGTTTTCGGTCGTTGGGATATCGTAATCGTGATGGTGATGGTGA
TGGTAGTACGACATATGTATATCTCCTTCTTAAAGTTAAACAAAATTATTTCTAGAGGGGAATTGTTATC
CGCTCACAATTCCCCTATAGTGAGTCGTATTAATTTCGCGGGATCGAGATCTCGATCCTCTACGCCGGAC
GCATCGTGGCCGGCATCACCGGCGCCACAGGTGCGGTTGCTGGCGCCTATATCGCCGACATCACCGATGG
GGAAGATCGGGCTCGCCACTTCGGGCTCATGAGCGCTTGTTTCGGCGTGGGTATGGTGGCAGGCCCCGTG
GCCGGGGGACTGTTGGGCGCCATCTCCTTGCATGCACCATTCCTTGCGGCGGCGGTGCTCAACGGCCTCA
ACCTACTACTGGGCTGCTTCCTAATGCAGGAGTCGCATAAGGGAGAGCGTCGAGATCCCGGACACCATCG
AATGGCGCAAAACCTTTCGCGGTATGGCATGATAGCGCCCGGAAGAGAGTCAATTCAGGGTGGTGAATGT
GAAACCAGTAACGTTATACGATGTCGCAGAGTATGCCGGTGTCTCTTATCAGACCGTTTCCCGCGTGGTG
AACCAGGCCAGCCACGTTTCTGC
