>Addgene plasmid #83232 | pGEN25-Ub Hs | addgene partial sequence | sequence record 164014 | LacI-R 5'-GGCATACTCTGCGACATCGT-3'
ACTCTCTTCCGGGCGCTATCATGCCATACCGCGAAAGGTTTTGCGCCATTCGATGGTGTCCGGGATCTCG
ACGCTCTCCCTTATGCGACTCCTGCATTAGGAAGCAGCCCAGTAGTAGGTTGAGGCCGTTGAGCACCGCC
GCCGCAAGGAATGGTGCATGCAAGGAGATGGCGCCCAACAGTCCCCCGGCCACGGGGCCTGCCACCATAC
CCACGCCGAAACAAGCGCTCATGAGCCCGAAGTGGCGAGCCCGATCTTCCCCATCGGTGATGTCGGCGAT
ATAGGCGCCAGCAACCGCACCTGTGGCGCCGGTGATGCCGGCCACGATGCGTCCGGCGTAGAGGATCGAG
ATCTCGATCCCGCGAAATTAATACGACTCACTATAGGGGAATTGTGAGCGGATAACAATTCCCCTCTAGA
AATAATTTTGTTTAACTTTAAGAAGGAGATATACATATGTCGTACTACCATCACCATCACCATCACGATT
ACGATATCCCAACGACCGAAAACCTGTATTTTCAGGGCGCCATGGGATCCATGCAGATCTTCGTGAAGAC
TCTGACTGGTAAGACCATCACCCTCGAGGTGGAGCCCAGTGACACCATCGAGAATGTCAAGGCAAAGATC
CAAGATAAGGAAGGCATTCCTCCTGATCAGCAGAGGTTGATCTTTGCCGGAAAACAGCTGGAAGATGGTC
GTACCCTGTCTGACTACAACATCCAGAAAGAGTCCACCTTGCACCTGGTACTCCGTCTCAGAGGTGGGTG
AGAATTCAAAGGCCTACGTCGACGAGCTCACTAGTCGCGGCCGCTTTCGAATCTAGAGCCTGCAGTCTCG
AGCACCACCACCACCACCACTGAGATCCGGCTGCTAACAAAGCCCGAAAGGAAGCTGAGTTGGCTGCTGC
CACCGCTGAGCAATAACTAGCATAACCCC
